>Addgene plasmid #124773 | LRG2.1-TagBFP2 | addgene full sequence | sequence record 256579 | Addgene NGS Result
GCCTTTGAGTGAGCTGATACCGCTCGCCGCAGCCGAACGACCGAGCGCAGCGAGTCAGTGAGCGAGGAAG
CGGAAGAGCGCCCAATACGCAAACCGCCTCTCCCCGCGCGTTGGCCGATTCATTAATGCAGCTGGCACGA
CAGGTTTCCCGACTGGAAAGCGGGCAGTGAGCGCAACGCAATTAATGTGAGTTAGCTCACTCATTAGGCA
CCCCAGGCTTTACACTTTATGCTTCCGGCTCGTATGTTGTGTGGAATTGTGAGCGGATAACAATTTCACA
CAGGAAACAGCTATGACCATGATTACGCCAAGCGCGCAATTAACCCTCACTAAAGGGAACAAAAGCTGGA
GCTGCAAGCTTAATGTAGTCTTATGCAATACTCTTGTAGTCTTGCAACATGGTAACGATGAGTTAGCAAC
ATGCCTTACAAGGAGAGAAAAAGCACCGTGCATGCCGATTGGTGGAAGTAAGGTGGTACGATCGTGCCTT
ATTAGGAAGGCAACAGACGGGTCTGACATGGATTGGACGAACCACTGAATTGCCGCATTGCAGAGATATT
GTATTTAAGTGCCTAGCTCGATACATAAACGGGTCTCTCTGGTTAGACCAGATCTGAGCCTGGGAGCTCT
CTGGCTAACTAGGGAACCCACTGCTTAAGCCTCAATAAAGCTTGCCTTGAGTGCTTCAAGTAGTGTGTGC
CCGTCTGTTGTGTGACTCTGGTAACTAGAGATCCCTCAGACCCTTTTAGTCAGTGTGGAAAATCTCTAGC
AGTGGCGCCCGAACAGGGACTTGAAAGCGAAAGGGAAACCAGAGGAGCTCTCTCGACGCAGGACTCGGCT
TGCTGAAGCGCGCACGGCAAGAGGCGAGGGGCGGCGACTGGTGAGTACGCCAAAAATTTTGACTAGCGGA
GGCTAGAAGGAGAGAGATGGGTGCGAGAGCGTCAGTATTAAGCGGGGGAGAATTAGATCGCGATGGGAAA
AAATTCGGTTAAGGCCAGGGGGAAAGAAAAAATATAAATTAAAACATATAGTATGGGCAAGCAGGGAGCT
AGAACGATTCGCAGTTAATCCTGGCCTGTTAGAAACATCAGAAGGCTGTAGACAAATACTGGGACAGCTA
CAACCATCCCTTCAGACAGGATCAGAAGAACTTAGATCATTATATAATACAGTAGCAACCCTCTATTGTG
TGCATCAAAGGATAGAGATAAAAGACACCAAGGAAGCTTTAGACAAGATAGAGGAAGAGCAAAACAAAAG
TAAGACCACCGCACAGCAAGCGGCCGCTGATCTTCAGACCTGGAGGAGGAGATATGAGGGACAATTGGAG
AAGTGAATTATATAAATATAAAGTAGTAAAAATTGAACCATTAGGAGTAGCACCCACCAAGGCAAAGAGA
AGAGTGGTGCAGAGAGAAAAAAGAGCAGTGGGAATAGGAGCTTTGTTCCTTGGGTTCTTGGGAGCAGCAG
GAAGCACTATGGGCGCAGCGTCAATGACGCTGACGGTACAGGCCAGACAATTATTGTCTGGTATAGTGCA
GCAGCAGAACAATTTGCTGAGGGCTATTGAGGCGCAACAGCATCTGTTGCAACTCACAGTCTGGGGCATC
AAGCAGCTCCAGGCAAGAATCCTGGCTGTGGAAAGATACCTAAAGGATCAACAGCTCCTGGGGATTTGGG
GTTGCTCTGGAAAACTCATTTGCACCACTGCTGTGCCTTGGAATGCTAGTTGGAGTAATAAATCTCTGGA
ACAGATTTGGAATCACACGACCTGGATGGAGTGGGACAGAGAAATTAACAATTACACAAGCTTAATACAC
TCCTTAATTGAAGAATCGCAAAACCAGCAAGAAAAGAATGAACAAGAATTATTGGAATTAGATAAATGGG
CAAGTTTGTGGAATTGGTTTAACATAACAAATTGGCTGTGGTATATAAAATTATTCATAATGATAGTAGG
AGGCTTGGTAGGTTTAAGAATAGTTTTTGCTGTACTTTCTATAGTGAATAGAGTTAGGCAGGGATATTCA
CCATTATCGTTTCAGACCCACCTCCCAACCCCGAGGGGACCCAGAGAGGGCCTATTTCCCATGATTCCTT
CATATTTGCATATACGATACAAGGCTGTTAGAGAGATAATTAGAATTAATTTGACTGTAAACACAAAGAT
ATTAGTACAAAATACGTGACGTAGAAAGTAATAATTTCTTGGGTAGTTTGCAGTTTTAAAATTATGTTTT
AAAATGGACTATCATATGCTTACCGTAACTTGAAAGTATTTCGATTTCTTGGCTTTATATATCTTGTGGA
AAGGACGAAACACCGGAGACGGTTGTAAATGAGCACACAAAATACACATGCTAAAATATTATATTCTATG
ACCTTTATAAAATCAACCAAAATCTTCTTTTTAATAACTTTAGTATCAATAATTAGAATTTTTATGTTCC
TTTTTGCAAACTTTTAATAAAAATGAGCAAAATAAAAAAACGCTAGTTTTAGTAACTCGCGTTGTTTTCT
TCACCTTTAATAATAGCTACTCCACCACTTGTTCCTAAGCGGTCAGCTCCTGCTTCAATCATTTTTTGAG
CATCTTCAAATGTTCTAACTCCACCAGCTGCTTTAACTAAAGCATTGTCTTTAACAACTGACTTCATTAG
TTTAACATCTTCAAATGTTGCACCTGATTTTGAAAATCCTGTTGATGTTTTAACAAATTCTAATCCAGCT
TCAACAGCTATTTCACAAGCTTTCATGATTTCTTCTTTTGTTAATAAACAATTTTCCATAATACATTTAA
CAACATGTGATCCAGCTGCTTTTTTTACAGCTTTCATGTCTTCTAAAACTAATTCATAATTTTTGTCTTT
TAATGCACCAATATTTAATACCATATCAATTTCTGTTGCACCATCTTTAATTGCTTCAGAAACTTCGAAT
GCTTTTGTAGCTGTTGTGCATGCACCTAGAGGAAAACCTACAACATTTGTTATTCCTACATTTGTGCCTT
TTAATAATTCTTTACAATAGCTTGTTCAATATGAATTAACACAAACTGTTGCAAAATCAAATTCAATTGC
TTCATCACATAATTGTTTAATTTCAGCTTTCGTAGCATCTTGTTTTAATAATGTGTGATCTATATATTTG
TTTAGTTTCATTTTTTCTCCTATATATTCATTTTTAATTTTAATTCTTTAATAATTTCGTCTACTTTAAC
TTTAGCGTTTTGAACAGATTCACCAACACCTATAAAATAAATTTTTAGTTTAGGTTCAGTTCCACTTGGG
CGAACAGCAAATCATGACTTATCTTCTAAATAAAATTTTAGTAAGTCTTGTCCTGGCATATTATACATTC
CATCGATGTAGTCTTCAACATTAACAACTTTAAGTCCAGCAATTTGAGTTAAGGGTGTTGCTCTCAATGA
TTTCATTAATGGTTCAATTTTTAATTTCTTTTCTTCTGGTTTAAAATTCAAGTTTAAAGTGAAAGTGTAA
TATGCACCCATTTCTTTAAATAAATCTTCTAAATAGTCTACTAATGTTTTATTTTGTTTTTTATAAAATC
AAGCAGCCTCTGCTATTAATATAGAAGCTTGTATTCCATCTTTATCTCTAGCTGAGTCATCAATTACATA
TCCATAACTTTCTTCATAAGCAAAAACAAAATTTAATCCGTTATCTTCTTCTTTAGCAATTTCTCTACCC
ATTCATTTAAATCCAGTTAAAGTTTTTACAATATTAACTCCATATTTTTCATGAGCGATTCTATCACCCA
AATCACTTGTTACAAAACTTGAATATAGAGCCGGATTTTTTGGAATGCTATTTAAGCGTTTTAGATTTGA
TAATTTTCAATCAATTAAAATTGGTCCTGTTTGATTTCCATCTAATCTTACAAAATGACCATCATGTTTT
ATTGCCATTCCAAATCTGTCAGCATCTGGGTCATTCATAATAATAATATCTGCATCATGTTTAATACCAT
ATTCAAGCGGTATTTTTCATGCAGGATCAAATTCTGGATTTGGATTTACAACATTTTTAAATGTTTCATC
TTCAAATGCATGCTCTTCAACCTCAATAACGTTATATCCTGATTCACGTAATATTTTTGGGGTAAATTTA
GTTCCTGTTCCATTAACTGCGCTAAAAATAATTTTTAAATCTTTTTTAGCTTCTTGCTCTTTTTTGTACG
TCTCTGTTTAAGAGCTATGCTGGAAACAGCATAGCAAGTTTAAATAAGGCTAGTCCGTTATCAACTTTGC
TGGAAACAGCAAAGTGGCACCGAGTCGGTGCTTTTTTTGAATTCTAGATCTTGAGACAAATGGCAGTATT
CATCCACAATTTTAAAAGAAAAGGGGGGATTGGGGGGTACAGTGCAGGGGAAAGAATAGTAGACATAATA
GCAACAGACATACAAACTAAAGAATTACAAAAACAAATTACAAAAATTCAAAATTTTCGGGTTTATTACA
GGGACAGCAGAGATCCACTTTGGCGCCGGCTCGAGTGGCTCCGGTGCCCGTCAGTGGGCAGAGCGCACAT
CGCCCACAGTCCCCGAGAAGTTGGGGGGAGGGGTCGGCAATTGAACCGGTGCCTAGAGAAGGTGGCGCGG
GGTAAACTGGGAAAGTGATGTCGTGTACTGGCTCCGCCTTTTTCCCGAGGGTGGGGGAGAACCGTATATA
AGTGCAGTAGTCGCCGTGAACGTTCTTTTTCGCAACGGGTTTGCCGCCAGAACACAGGTGTCGTGACGCG
GGATCCGCCACCATGGATTACAAAGACGATGACGATAAGATGAGCGAGCTGATTAAGGAGAACATGCACA
TGAAGCTGTACATGGAGGGCACCGTGGACAACCATCACTTCAAGTGCACATCCGAGGGCGAAGGCAAGCC
CTACGAGGGCACCCAGACCATGAGAATCAAGGTGGTCGAGGGCGGCCCTCTCCCCTTCGCCTTCGACATC
CTGGCTACTAGCTTCCTCTACGGCAGCAAGACCTTCATCAACCACACCCAGGGCATCCCCGACTTCTTCA
AGCAGTCCTTCCCTGAGGGCTTCACATGGGAGAGAGTCACCACATACGAAGACGGGGGCGTGCTGACCGC
TACCCAGGACACCAGCCTCCAGGACGGCTGCCTCATCTACAACGTCAAGATCAGAGGGGTGAACTTCACA
TCCAACGGCCCTGTGATGCAGAAGAAAACACTCGGCTGGGAGGCCTTCACCGAAACGCTGTACCCCGCTG
ACGGCGGCCTGGAAGGCAGAAACGACATGGCCCTGAAGCTCGTGGGCGGGAGCCATCTGATCGCAAACGC
CAAGACCACATATAGATCCAAGAAACCCGCTAAGAACCTCAAGATGCCTGGCGTCTACTATGTGGACTAC
AGACTGGAAAGAATCAAGGAGGCCAACAACGAGACCTACGTCGAGCAGCACGAGGTGGCAGTGGCCAGAT
ACTGCGACCTCCCTAGCAAACTGGGGCACAAGCTTAATTGACGCGTTAAGTCGACAATCAACCTCTGGAT
TACAAAATTTGTGAAAGATTGACTGGTATTCTTAACTATGTTGCTCCTTTTACGCTATGTGGATACGCTG
CTTTAATGCCTTTGTATCATGCTATTGCTTCCCGTATGGCTTTCATTTTCTCCTCCTTGTATAAATCCTG
GTTGCTGTCTCTTTATGAGGAGTTGTGGCCCGTTGTCAGGCAACGTGGCGTGGTGTGCACTGTGTTTGCT
GACGCAACCCCCACTGGTTGGGGCATTGCCACCACCTGTCAGCTCCTTTCCGGGACTTTCGCTTTCCCCC
TCCCTATTGCCACGGCGGAACTCATCGCCGCCTGCCTTGCCCGCTGCTGGACAGGGGCTCGGCTGTTGGG
CACTGACAATTCCGTGGTGTTGTCGGGGAAATCATCGTCCTTTCCTTGGCTGCTCGCCTGTGTTGCCACC
TGGATTCTGCGCGGGACGTCCTTCTGCTACGTCCCTTCGGCCCTCAATCCAGCGGACCTTCCTTCCCGCG
GCCTGCTGCCGGCTCTGCGGCCTCTTCCGCGTCTTCGCCTTCGCCCTCAGACGAGTCGGATCTCCCTTTG
GGCCGCCTCCCCGCGTCGACTTTAAGACCAATGACTTACAAGGCAGCTGTAGATCTTAGCCACTTTTTAA
AAGAAAAGGGGGGACTGGAAGGGCTAATTCACTCCCAACGAAGACAAGATCTGCTTTTTGCTTGTACTGG
GTCTCTCTGGTTAGACCAGATCTGAGCCTGGGAGCTCTCTGGCTAACTAGGGAACCCACTGCTTAAGCCT
CAATAAAGCTTGCCTTGAGTGCTTCAAGTAGTGTGTGCCCGTCTGTTGTGTGACTCTGGTAACTAGAGAT
CCCTCAGACCCTTTTAGTCAGTGTGGAAAATCTCTAGCAGTACGTATAGTAGTTCATGTCATCTTATTAT
TCAGTATTTATAACTTGCAAAGAAATGAATATCAGAGAGTGAGAGGAACTTGTTTATTGCAGCTTATAAT
GGTTACAAATAAAGCAATAGCATCACAAATTTCACAAATAAAGCATTTTTTTCACTGCATTCTAGTTGTG
GTTTGTCCAAACTCATCAATGTATCTTATCATGTCTGGCTCTAGCTATCCCGCCCCTAACTCCGCCCATC
CCGCCCCTAACTCCGCCCAGTTCCGCCCATTCTCCGCCCCATGGCTGACTAATTTTTTTTATTTATGCAG
AGGCCGAGGCCGCCTCGGCCTCTGAGCTATTCCAGAAGTAGTGAGGAGGCTTTTTTGGAGGCCTAGGGAC
GTACCCAATTCGCCCTATAGTGAGTCGTATTACGCGCGCTCACTGGCCGTCGTTTTACAACGTCGTGACT
GGGAAAACCCTGGCGTTACCCAACTTAATCGCCTTGCAGCACATCCCCCTTTCGCCAGCTGGCGTAATAG
CGAAGAGGCCCGCACCGATCGCCCTTCCCAACAGTTGCGCAGCCTGAATGGCGAATGGG
[124 nt withheld, positions 6990-7113]
C
[91 nt withheld, positions 7115-7205]
A
[49 nt withheld, positions 7207-7255]
CCTTTGACGTTGGAGTCCACGTTCTTT
[37 nt withheld, positions 7283-7319]
ACCCTATCTCGGTCTATTCTTTTGATTTATAAGGGATTTTGCCGATTTCGGCCTATTGGTTAAAAAATGA
GCTGATTTAACAAAAATTTAACGCGAATTTTAACAAAATATTAACGCTTACAATTTAGGTGGCACTTTTC
GGGGAAATGTGCGCGGAACCCCTATTTGTTTATTTTTCTAAATACATTCAAATATGTATCCGCTCATGAG
ACAATAACCCTGATAAATGCTTCAATAATATTGAAAAAGGAAGAGTATGAGTATTCAACATTTCCGTGTC
GCCCTTATTCCCTTTTTTGCGGCATTTTGCCTTCCTGTTTTTGCTCACCCAGAAACGCTGGTGAAAGTAA
AAGATGCTGAAGATCAGTTGGGTGCACGAGTGGGTTACATCGAACTGGATCTCAACAGCGGTAAGATCCT
TGAGAGTTTTCGCCCCGAAGAACGTTTTCCAATGATGAGCACTTTTAAAGTTCTGCTATGTGGCGCGGTA
TTATCCCGTATTGACGCCGGGCAAGAGCAACTCGGTCGCCGCATACACTATTCTCAGAATGACTTGGTTG
AGTACTCACCAGTCACAGAAAAGCATCTTACGGATGGCATGACAGTAAGAGAATTATGCAGTGCTGCCAT
AACCATGAGTGATAACACTGCGGCCAACTTACTTCTGACAACGATCGGAGGACCGAAGGAGCTAACCGCT
TTTTTGCACAACATGGGGGATCATGTAACTCGCCTTGATCGTTGGGAACCGGAGCTGAATGAAGCCATAC
CAAACGACGAGCGTGACACCACGATGCCTGTAGCAATGGCAACAACGTTGCGCAAACTATTAACTGGCGA
ACTACTTACTCTAGCTTCCCGGCAACAATTAATAGACTGGATGGAGGCGGATAAAGTTGCAGGACCACTT
CTGCGCTCGGCCCTTCCGGCTGGCTGGTTTATTGCTGATAAATCTGGAGCCGGTGAGCGTGGGTCTCGCG
GTATCATTGCAGCACTGGGGCCAGATGGTAAGCCCTCCCGTATCGTAGTTATCTACACGACGGGGAGTCA
GGCAACTATGGATGAACGAAATAGACAGATCGCTGAGATAGGTGCCTCACTGATTAAGCATTGGTAACTG
TCAGACCAAGTTTACTCATATATACTTTAGATTGATTTAAAACTTCATTTTTAATTTAAAAGGATCTAGG
TGAAGATCCTTTTTGATAATCTCATGACCAAAATCCCTTAACGTGAGTTTTCGTTCCACTGAGCGTCAGA
CCCCGTAGAAAAGATCAAAGGATCTTCTTGAGATCCTTTTTTTCTGCGCGTAATCTGCTGCTTGCAAACA
AAAAAACCACCGCTACCAGCGGTGGTTTGTTTGCCGGATCAAGAGCTACCAACTCTTTTTCCGAAGGTAA
CTGGCTTCAGCAGAGCGCAGATACCAAATACTGTTCTTCTAGTGTAGCCGTAGTTAGGCCACCACTTCAA
GAACTCTGTAGCACCGCCTACATACCTCGCTCTGCTAATCCTGTTACCAGTGGCTGCTGCCAGTGGCGAT
AAGTCGTGTCTTACCGGGTTGGACTCAAGACGATAGTTACCGGATAAGGCGCAGCGGTCGGGCTGAACGG
GGGGTTCGTGCACACAGCCCAGCTTGGAGCGAACGACCTACACCGAACTGAGATACCTACAGCGTGAGCT
ATGAGAAAGCGCCACGCTTCCCGAAGGGAGAAAGGCGGACAGGTATCCGGTAAGCGGCAGGGTCGGAACA
GGAGAGCGCACGAGGGAGCTTCCAGGGGGAAACGCCTGGTATCTTTATAGTCCTGTCGGGTTTCGCCACC
TCTGACTTGAGCGTCGATTTTTGTGATGCTCGTCAGGGGGGCGGAGCCTATGGAAAAACGCCAGCAACGC
GGCCTTTTTACGGTTCCTGGCCTTTTGCTGGCCTTTTGCTCACATGTTCTTTCCTGCGTTATCCCCTGAT
TCTGTGGATAACCGTATTACC
Features (pLannotate 1.2.2; 29 found; start..end, strand, type, name):
      4..76      +  rep_origin     RSF ori (fragment): Plasmids containing the RSF 1030 origin of replication can be propagated in E. coli cells that contain additional plasmids with compatible origins.
     78..170     +  CDS            lacI (fragment): lac repressor; lacI; The lac repressor binds to the lac operator to inhibit transcription in E. coli. This inhibition can be relieved by adding lactose or isopropyl-β-D-thiogalactopyranoside (IPTG).
    183..204     +  protein_bind   CAP binding site: CAP binding activates transcription in the presence of cAMP. E. coli catabolite activator protein
    219..249     +  promoter       lac promoter: promoter for the E. coli lac operon
    257..273     +  protein_bind   lac operator: The lac repressor binds to the lac operator to inhibit transcription in E. coli. This inhibition can be relieved by adding lactose or isopropyl-β-D-thiogalactopyranoside (IPTG). lac repressor encoded by lacI
    318..336     +  promoter       T3 promoter: promoter for bacteriophage T3 RNA polymerase
    364..590     +  promoter       RSV promoter: Rous sarcoma virus enhancer/promoter
    591..771     +  LTR            5' LTR (truncated): truncated 5' long terminal repeat (LTR) from HIV-1
    818..943     +  misc_feature   HIV-1 Ψ: packaging signal of human immunodeficiency virus type 1
    927..1290    +  CDS            HIV-1 gag (fragment): gag protein from human immunodeficiency virus 1; gag
   1436..1669    +  misc_feature   RRE: The Rev response element (RRE) of HIV-1 allows for Rev-dependent mRNA export from the nucleus to the cytoplasm.
   2046..2072    +  CDS            Rev (fragment): human immunodeficiency virus 1 (HIV-1) Rev protein; rev; enhances nuclear export of unspliced and incompletely spliced viral mRNAs
   2076..2316    +  promoter       U6 promoter: RNA polymerase III promoter for human U6 snRNA
   2502..3161    -  CDS            deoC1: DEOC1_STAAN - Also known as dra. Experimental evidence at protein level: Swiss-Prot protein existence level 1. Catalyzes a reversible aldol reaction between acetaldehyde and D-glyceraldehyde 3-phosphate to generate 2-deoxy-D-ribose 5- phosphate. From Staphylococcus aureus (strain N315).
   4224..4267    +  misc_RNA       tracrRNA (fragment): trans-activating CRISPR RNA for the Streptococcus pyogenes CRISPR/Cas9 system
   4350..4467    +  misc_feature   cPPT/CTS: central polypurine tract and central termination sequence of HIV-1
   4536..4747    +  promoter       EF-1α core promoter: core promoter for human elongation factor EF-1α
   4800..5498    +  CDS            TagBFP: TagBFP is a basic (constitutively fluorescent) blue fluorescent protein published in 2008, derived from Entacmaea quadricolor. It is reported to be a very rapidly-maturing monomer with very low acid sensitivity.
   5516..6104    +  misc_feature   WPRE: woodchuck hepatitis virus posttranscriptional regulatory element
   6155..6174    +  misc_feature   cPPT/CTS (fragment): central polypurine tract and central termination sequence of HIV-1
   6176..6409    +  LTR            3' LTR (ΔU3): self-inactivating 3' long terminal repeat (LTR) from HIV-1
   6487..6608    +  polyA_signal   SV40 poly(A) signal: SV40 polyadenylation signal
   6648..6783    +  rep_origin     SV40 ori: SV40 origin of replication
   6804..6822    -  promoter       T7 promoter: promoter for bacteriophage T7 RNA polymerase
   6830..6985    +  CDS            lacZα (fragment): LacZα fragment of β-galactosidase; lacZ fragment
   6990..7418    +  rep_origin     f1 ori (sequence partly withheld): f1 bacteriophage origin of replication; arrow indicates direction of (+) strand synthesis
   7471..7575    +  promoter       AmpR promoter: bla
   7576..8436    +  CDS            AmpR: β-lactamase; bla; confers resistance to ampicillin, carbenicillin, and related antibiotics
   8607..9195    +  rep_origin     ori: high-copy-number ColE1/pMB1/pBR322/pUC origin of replication
