[The description below was written by a language model from this plasmid's Addgene catalogue record and pLannotate feature annotations shown in this document.]
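Description:
LRG2.1-TagBFP2 is an empty third-generation-style lentiviral CRISPR backbone for mammalian cells, designed to co-express a single guide RNA and the blue fluorescent protein TagBFP2. It derives from LRG2.1, with the original GFP reporter replaced by TagBFP2. In bacteria it is propagated as a high-copy plasmid through a ColE1/pUC-type origin and selected with ampicillin resistance (AmpR/bla). An f1 origin, SV40 origin, and remnants of lac and phage promoter sequences from the cloning backbone are also annotated. The record lists a recombination-deficient strain for growth, as is usual for LTR-containing plasmids.

The viral genome is transcribed from an RSV promoter fused to a truncated HIV-1 5' LTR, making it Tat-independent. It carries the Ψ packaging signal with a gag fragment, the Rev response element, the cPPT/CTS, WPRE, and a self-inactivating ΔU3 3' LTR followed by an SV40 polyadenylation signal.

Within this frame, a human U6 Pol III promoter sits upstream of a partial match to the S. pyogenes tracrRNA, which corresponds to the sgRNA scaffold. Roughly 1.9 kb lies between the U6 promoter and the scaffold and includes an incidental match to a bacterial deoC gene. This region most likely represents a stuffer to be replaced when a guide sequence is cloned in, although the record does not state the cloning sites. Downstream, an EF-1α core promoter drives TagBFP2, which is the only mammalian marker and allows transduced cells to be tracked or sorted by blue fluorescence.

No Cas9 is encoded, so the vector is meant for cells that receive Cas9 separately. The associated publication concerns generating single-cell-derived knockout clones in mammalian cells.
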