Addgene plasmid #124773: LRG2.1-TagBFP2
Purpose: (Empty Backbone) Lentiviral plasmid to co-express a guide RNA and TagBFP2
Depositing lab: Jason Sheltzer. Depositing organization: Cold Spring Harbor Laboratory. Publication: Generating Single Cell-Derived Knockout Clones in Mammalian Cells with CRISPR/Cas9. Giuliano CJ, Lin A, Girish V, Sheltzer JM. Curr Protoc Mol Biol. 2019 Sep;128(1):e100. doi: 10.1002/cpmb.100. PubMed 31503414.
Backbone
  Vector backbone: LRG2.1 (Addgene #108098)
  Modifications to backbone: The LRG2.1 plasmid in which GFP has been replaced with TagBFP2.
  Vector type: Mammalian Expression, Lentiviral, CRISPR
  Selectable markers: TagBFP2
Growth in bacteria
  Bacterial resistance: Ampicillin, 100 μg/mL
  Growth temperature: 37°C
  Growth strain: NEB Stable
  Copy number: High Copy
Terms and licenses: Academic/Nonprofit Terms; Industry Terms: Not Available to Industry
How to cite: LRG2.1-TagBFP2 was a gift from Jason Sheltzer (Addgene plasmid # 124773 ; http://n2t.net/addgene:124773 ; RRID:Addgene_124773)
